Addgene plasmid #114308: pCWXPGR-pTF-Ngn3
Purpose: TET-inducible expression of the Neugenin 3 transcription factor
Depositing lab: Patrick Salmon. Depositing organization: University of Geneva.
Backbone
  Vector backbone: pCWXPGR65
  Vector type: Lentiviral
  Selectable markers: GFP
Growth in bacteria
  Bacterial resistance: Ampicillin, 100 μg/mL
  Growth temperature: 37°C
  Growth strain: NEB Stable
  Copy number: High Copy
Gene/Insert
  Gene/Insert name: Ngn3
  Species: H. sapiens (human)
  Entrez Gene: NEUROG3 (a.k.a. Atoh5, Math4B, NGN-3, bHLHa7, ngn3)
  Cloning method: Gateway Cloning
Terms and licenses: Academic/Nonprofit Terms; Industry Terms: Not Available to Industry
Depositor comments: pTF is an optimized TET-promoter, described in HGT 2011, Giry et al.
How to cite: pCWXPGR-pTF-Ngn3 was a gift from Patrick Salmon (Addgene plasmid # 114308 ; http://n2t.net/addgene:114308 ; RRID:Addgene_114308)
