[The description below was written by a language model from this plasmid's Addgene catalogue record and pLannotate feature annotations shown in this document.]
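Description:
pCWXPGR-pTF-Ngn3 is an HIV-1-derived lentiviral transfer plasmid, built on the pCWXPGR65 backbone, that provides doxycycline-inducible expression of human Neurogenin 3 (NEUROG3) from a single "all-in-one" vector. It is propagated in E. coli through a high-copy ColE1/pUC-type origin with ampicillin selection (AmpR). The backbone also carries an SV40 origin and poly(A) signal and residual lac promoter/operator sequences. The viral portion starts with a CMV enhancer fused to a truncated 5' LTR, followed by the Ψ packaging signal with a gag fragment, cPPT/CTS and RRE. It ends in a truncated 3' LTR that carries a loxP site, followed by a rabbit β-globin poly(A) signal. This is a layout typical of self-inactivating vectors, and an LTR-embedded loxP site could in principle allow Cre-mediated excision of the integrated provirus, although the record does not state this purpose.

The payload consists of two units. The NEUROG3 coding sequence, inserted by Gateway recombination between attB1 and attB2, lies downstream of pTF, which the depositor describes as an optimized TET promoter. pTF sits between attB4 and attB1 and is annotated as an array of tet operators upstream of a minimal promoter fragment. Downstream, a constitutive human PGK promoter drives EGFP, followed by an rtTA-type reverse tetracycline transactivator fragment and a RelA (p65) activation domain, with a WPRE to boost transcript expression. How EGFP and the transactivator are linked is not annotated. EGFP marks transduced cells, and GFP is the only selectable marker listed for mammalian cells. Adding doxycycline allows the transactivator to switch on Ngn3, a bHLH factor involved in neurogenesis and pancreatic endocrine precursor specification. The depositor and sequencing-derived records show the same features and differ only by a few nucleotides in length and in numbering origin.
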