Features (pLannotate 1.2.2; 37 found; start..end, strand, type, name):
      4..383     +  enhancer       CMV enhancer: human cytomegalovirus immediate early enhancer
    385..642     +  LTR            5' LTR (truncated): truncated 5' long terminal repeat (LTR) from HIV-1
    689..814     +  misc_feature   HIV-1 Ψ: packaging signal of human immunodeficiency virus type 1
    798..1157    +  CDS            HIV-1 gag (fragment): gag protein from human immunodeficiency virus 1; gag
   1306..1423    +  misc_feature   cPPT/CTS: central polypurine tract and central termination sequence of HIV-1
   1566..1649    +  CDS            vif (fragment): VIF_HV1BR - Experimental evidence at protein level: Swiss-Prot protein existence level 1. Counteracts the innate antiviral activity of host APOBEC3F and APOBEC3G. Forms a complex with host APOBEC3F and APOBEC3G thus preventing the entry of these lethally hypermutating enzymes into progeny virions. Recruits an active E3 ubiquitin ligase complex composed of elongin BC, CUL5, and RBX2 to induce polyubiquitination of APOBEC3G and APOBEC3F. In turn, they are directed to the 26S proteasome for degradation. Vif interaction with APOBEC3G also blocks its cytidine deaminase activity in a proteasome-inde
   1783..2016    +  misc_feature   RRE: The Rev response element (RRE) of HIV-1 allows for Rev-dependent mRNA export from the nucleus to the cytoplasm.
   2393..2493    +  CDS            Rev (fragment): human immunodeficiency virus 1 (HIV-1) Rev protein; rev; enhances nuclear export of unspliced and incompletely spliced viral mRNAs
   2522..2542    +  protein_bind   attB4: mutant version of attB; core recombination site for the Gateway® BP reaction BP Clonase™
   2569..2587    +  protein_bind   tet operator: bacterial operator O1 for the tetR and tetA genes tetracycline repressor TetR
   2610..2628    +  protein_bind   tet operator: bacterial operator O1 for the tetR and tetA genes tetracycline repressor TetR
   2651..2678    -  promoter       tetR/tetA promoters (fragment): tetR; overlapping promoters for bacterial tetR and tetA
   2774..2792    +  protein_bind   tet operator: bacterial operator O1 for the tetR and tetA genes tetracycline repressor TetR
   2803..2846    +  promoter       minimal CaMV 35S promoter (fragment): minimal 35S promoter from cauliflower mosaic virus
   2855..2875    +  protein_bind   attB1: mutant version of attB; core recombination site for the Gateway® BP reaction BP Clonase™
   2881..3522    +  CDS            NEUROG3: NGN3_HUMAN - Also known as ATOH5, BHLHA7, NGN3. Experimental evidence at protein level: Swiss-Prot protein existence level 1. Acts as a transcriptional regulator. Together with NKX2-2, initiates transcriptional activation of NEUROD1. Involved in neurogenesis. Also required for the specification of a common precursor of the 4 pancreatic endocrine cell types (By similarity). From Homo sapiens (Human).
   3527..3551    -  protein_bind   attB2: mutant version of attB; recombination site for the Gateway® BP reaction BP Clonase™
   3569..4079    +  promoter       hPGK promoter: human phosphoglycerate kinase 1 promoter
   4101..4817    +  CDS            EGFP: EGFP is a basic (constitutively fluorescent) green fluorescent protein published in 1996, derived from Aequorea victoria. It is reported to be a rapidly-maturing weak dimer with moderate acid sensitivity.
   4899..5522    +  CDS            rtTA3 (fragment): reverse tetracycline transactivator 3 activates expression from Tet-responsive promoters in the presence of doxycycline
   5961..6332    +  CDS            RelA (p65) AD: transcriptional activation domain of human RelA, also known as p65 (O'Shea and Perkins, 2008)
   6352..6940    +  misc_feature   WPRE: woodchuck hepatitis virus posttranscriptional regulatory element
   6948..7067    +  CDS            nef (fragment): NEF_HV1LA - Experimental evidence at protein level: Swiss-Prot protein existence level 1. Extracellular Nef protein targets CD4(+) T-lymphocytes for apoptosis by interacting with CXCR4 surface receptors. From Human immunodeficiency virus type 1 group M subtype B (isolate Lai) (HIV-1).
   7088..7121    +  protein_bind   loxP: Cre-mediated recombination occurs in the 8-bp core sequence (GCATACAT). Cre recombinase
   7141..7321    +  LTR            5' LTR (truncated): truncated 5' long terminal repeat (LTR) from HIV-1
   7424..7479    +  polyA_signal   β-globin poly(A) signal: rabbit β-globin polyadenylation signal (Gil and Proudfoot, 1987)
   7862..7878    -  protein_bind   lac operator: The lac repressor binds to the lac operator to inhibit transcription in E. coli. This inhibition can be relieved by adding lactose or isopropyl-β-D-thiogalactopyranoside (IPTG). lac repressor encoded by lacI
   7886..7916    -  promoter       lac promoter: promoter for the E. coli lac operon
   7931..7952    -  protein_bind   CAP binding site: CAP binding activates transcription in the presence of cAMP. E. coli catabolite activator protein
   7965..8004    -  CDS            lacI (fragment): lac repressor; lacI; The lac repressor binds to the lac operator to inhibit transcription in E. coli. This inhibition can be relieved by adding lactose or isopropyl-β-D-thiogalactopyranoside (IPTG).
   8011..8033    +  promoter       SV40 promoter (fragment): SV40 enhancer and early promoter
   8057..8192    +  rep_origin     SV40 ori: SV40 origin of replication
   8212..8346    +  polyA_signal   SV40 poly(A) signal: SV40 polyadenylation signal
   8348..8402    -  CDS            lacI (fragment): lac repressor; lacI; The lac repressor binds to the lac operator to inhibit transcription in E. coli. This inhibition can be relieved by adding lactose or isopropyl-β-D-thiogalactopyranoside (IPTG).
   8585..9173    -  rep_origin     ori: high-copy-number ColE1/pMB1/pBR322/pUC origin of replication
   9344..10204   -  CDS            AmpR: β-lactamase; bla; confers resistance to ampicillin, carbenicillin, and related antibiotics
  10205..10309   -  promoter       AmpR promoter: bla
>Addgene plasmid #114308 | pCWXPGR-pTF-Ngn3 | depositor full sequence | sequence record 215799 | Full Sequence
GTCGACATTGATTATTGACTAGTTATTAATAGTAATCAATTACGGGGTCATTAGTTCATAGCCCATATAT
GGAGTTCCGCGTTACATAACTTACGGTAAATGGCCCGCCTGGCTGACCGCCCAACGACCCCCGCCCATTG
ACGTCAATAATGACGTATGTTCCCATAGTAACGCCAATAGGGACTTTCCATTGACGTCAATGGGTGGACT
ATTTACGGTAAACTGCCCACTTGGCAGTACATCAAGTGTATCATATGCCAAGTACGCCCCCTATTGACGT
CAATGACGGTAAATGGCCCGCCTGGCATTATGCCCAGTACATGACCTTATGGGACTTTCCTACTTGGCAG
TACATCTACGTATTAGTCATCGCTATTACCATGGGAGGCGTGGCCTGGGCGGGACTGGGGAGTGGCGAGC
CCTCAGATCCTGCATATAAGCAGCTGCTTTTTGCCTGTACTGGGTCTCTCTGGTTAGACCAGATCTGAGC
CTGGGAGCTCTCTGGCTAACTAGGGAACCCACTGCTTAAGCCTCAATAAAGCTTGCCTTGAGTGCTTCAA
GTAGTGTGTGCCCGTCTGTTGTGTGACTCTGGTAACTAGAGATCCCTCAGACCCTTTTAGTCAGTGTGGA
AAATCTCTAGCAGTGGCGCCCGAACAGGGACTTGAAAGCGAAAGGGAAACCAGAGGAGCTCTCTCGACGC
AGGACTCGGCTTGCTGAAGCGCGCACGGCAAGAGGCGAGGGGCGGCGACTGGTGAGTACGCCAAAAATTT
TGACTAGCGGAGGCTAGAAGGAGAGAGATGGGTGCGAGAGCGTCAGTATTAAGCGGGGGAGAATTAGATC
GCGATGGGAAAAAATTCGGTTAAGGCCAGGGGGAAAGAAAAAATATAAATTAAAACATATAGTATGGGCA
AGCAGGGAGCTAGAACGATTCGCAGTTAATCCTGGCCTGTTAGAAACATCAGAAGGCTGTAGACAAATAC
TGGGACAGCTACAACCATCCCTTCAGACAGGATCAGAAGAACTTAGATCATTATATAATACAGTAGCAAC
CCTCTATTGTGTGCATCAAAGGATAGAGATAAAAGACACCAAGGAAGCTTTAGACAAGATAGAGGAAGAG
CAAAACAAAAGTAAGAAAAAAGCACAGCAAGCAGCAGGATCTTCAGACCTGGAAATTCCCTACAATCCCC
AAAGTCAAGGAGTAGTAGAATCTATGAATAAAGAATTAAAGAAAATTATAGGACAGGTAAGAGATCAGGC
TGAACATCTTAAGACAGCAGTACAAATGGCAGTATTCATCCACAATTTTAAAAGAAAAGGGGGGATTGGG
GGGTACAGTGCAGGGGAAAGAATAGTAGACATAATAGCAACAGACATACAAACTAAAGAATTACAAAAAC
AAATTACAAAAATTCAAAATTTTCGGGTTTATTACAGGGACAGCAGAAATCCACTTTGGAAAGGACCAGC
AAAGCTCCTCTGGAAAGGTGAAGGGGCAGTAGTAATACAAGATAATAGTGACATAAAAGTAGTGCCAAGA
AGAAAAGCAAAGATCATTAGGGATTATGGAAAACAGATGGCAGGTGATGATTGTGTGGCAAGTAGACAGG
ATGAGGATTAGAACATGGAAAAGTTTAGTAAAACACCATAAGGAGGAGATATGAGGGACAATTGGAGAAG
TGAATTATATAAATATAAAGTAGTAAAAATTGAACCATTAGGAGTAGCACCCACCAAGGCAAAGAGAAGA
GTGGTGCAGAGAGAAAAAAGAGCAGTGGGAATAGGAGCTTTGTTCCTTGGGTTCTTGGGAGCAGCAGGAA
GCACTATGGGCGCAGCGTCAATGACGCTGACGGTACAGGCCAGACAATTATTGTCTGGTATAGTGCAGCA
GCAGAACAATTTGCTGAGGGCTATTGAGGCGCAACAGCATCTGTTGCAACTCACAGTCTGGGGCATCAAG
CAGCTCCAGGCAAGAATCCTGGCTGTGGAAAGATACCTAAAGGATCAACAGCTCCTGGGGATTTGGGGTT
GCTCTGGAAAACTCATTTGCACCACTGCTGTGCCTTGGAATGCTAGTTGGAGTAATAAATCTCTGGAACA
GATTTGGAATCACACGACCTGGATGGAGTGGGACAGAGAAATTAACAATTACACAAGCTTAATACACTCC
TTAATTGAAGAATCGCAAAACCAGCAAGAAAAGAATGAACAAGAATTATTGGAATTAGATAAATGGGCAA
GTTTGTGGAATTGGTTTAACATAACAAATTGGCTGTGGTATATAAAATTATTCATAATGATAGTAGGAGG
CTTGGTAGGTTTAAGAATAGTTTTTGCTGTACTTTCTATAGTGAATAGAGTTAGGCAGGGATATTCACCA
TTATCGTTTCAGACCCACCTCCCAACCCCGAGGGGACCCGACAGGCCCGAAGGAATAGAAGAAGAAGGTG
GAGAGAGAGACAGAGACAGATCCATTCGATTAGTGAACGGATCTCGACGGTATCGCTAGTGATTATCGGA
TCAACTTTGTATAGAAAAGTTGGGTACAACTCCCACTAGACATATCCTACTCTATCATTGATAGAGTGAC
CCTTCCATAGACATATCCTACTCTATCATTGATAGAGTGACCCTTCCACTAGGTTCACTTTTCTCTATCA
TTGATAGGGAGTGGTAAACAATTGATGGACAAAATCTATCAATGATAGAGAGTGCATGTTACTAGTATTG
TTCTTCTCTATCATTGATAGTGACTTTGCCTAATCACTTAGCAACTCTATCATTGATAGAGTTCTAGTAT
TAGCAAGGCCTTTCCTCTATATAAGGAAGTTCATTTCATTTGGAGAAGATCCCCCAAGTTTGTACAAAAA
AGCAGGCACCATGACGCCTCAACCCTCGGGTGCGCCCACTGTCCAAGTGACCCGTGAGACGGAGCGGTCC
TTCCCCAGAGCCTCGGAAGACGAAGTGACCTGCCCCACGTCCGCCCCGCCCAGCCCCACTCGCACACGGG
GGAACTGCGCAGAGGCGGAAGAGGGAGGCTGCCGAGGGGCCCCGAGGAAGCTCCGGGCACGGCGCGGGGG
ACGCAGCCGGCCTAAGAGCGAGTTGGCACTGAGCAAGCAGCGACGGAGTCGGCGAAAGAAGGCCAACGAC
CGCGAGCGCAATCGAATGCACAACCTCAACTCGGCACTGGACGCCCTGCGCGGTGTCCTGCCCACCTTCC
CAGACGACGCGAAGCTCACCAAGATCGAGACGCTGCGCTTCGCCCACAACTACATCTGGGCGCTGACTCA
AACGCTGCGCATAGCGGACCACAGCTTGTACGCGCTGGAGCCGCCGGCGCCGCACTGCGGGGAGCTGGGC
AGCCCAGGCGGTTCCCCCGGGGACTGGGGGTCCCTCTACTCCCCAGTCTCCCAGGCTGGCAGCCTGAGTC
CCGCCGCGTCGCTGGAGGAGCGACCCGGGCTGCTGGGGGCCACCTCTTCCGCCTGCTTGAGCCCAGGCAG
TCTGGCTTTCTCAGATTTTCTGTAGAACCCAGCTTTCTTGTACAAAGTGGTGATAATCGAATTCCCACGG
GGTTGGGGTTGCGCCTTTTCCAAGGCAGCCCTGGGTTTGCGCAGGGACGCGGCTGCTCTGGGCGTGGTTC
CGGGAAACGCAGCGGCGCCGACCCTGGGTCTCGCACATTCTTCACGTCCGTTCGCAGCGTCACCCGGATC
TTCGCCGCTACCCTTGTGGGCCCCCCGGCGACGCTTCCTGCTCCGCCCCTAAGTCGGGAAGGTTCCTTGC
GGTTCGCGGCGTGCCGGACGTGACAAACGGAAGCCGCACGTCTCACTAGTACCCTCGCAGACGGACAGCG
CCAGGGAGCAATGGCAGCGCGCCGACCGCGATGGGCTGTGGCCAATAGCGGCTGCTCAGCGGGGCGCGCC
GAGAGCAGCGGCCGGGAAGGGGCGGTGCGGGAGGCGGGGTGTGGGGCGGTAGTGTGGGCCCTGTTCCTGC
CCGCGCGGTGTTCCGCATTCTGCAAGCCTCCGGAGCGCACGTCGGCAGTCGGCTCCCTCGTTGACCGAAT
CACCGACCTCTCTCCCCAGGGGGATCCACCGGTCGCCACCATGGTGAGCAAGGGCGAGGAGCTGTTCACC
GGGGTGGTGCCCATCCTGGTCGAGCTGGACGGCGACGTAAACGGCCACAAGTTCAGCGTGTCCGGCGAGG
GCGAGGGCGATGCCACCTACGGCAAGCTGACCCTGAAGTTCATCTGCACCACCGGCAAGCTGCCCGTGCC
CTGGCCCACCCTCGTGACCACCCTGACCTACGGCGTGCAGTGCTTCAGCCGCTACCCCGACCACATGAAG
CAGCACGACTTCTTCAAGTCCGCCATGCCCGAAGGCTACGTCCAGGAGCGCACCATCTTCTTCAAGGACG
ACGGCAACTACAAGACCCGCGCCGAGGTGAAGTTCGAGGGCGACACCCTGGTGAACCGCATCGAGCTGAA
GGGCATCGACTTCAAGGAGGACGGCAACATCCTGGGGCACAAGCTGGAGTACAACTACAACAGCCACAAC
GTCTATATCATGGCCGACAAGCAGAAGAACGGCATCAAGGTGAACTTCAAGATCCGCCACAACATCGAGG
ACGGCAGCGTGCAGCTCGCCGACCACTACCAGCAGAACACCCCCATCGGCGACGGCCCCGTGCTGCTGCC
CGACAACCACTACCTGAGCACCCAGTCCGCCCTGAGCAAAGACCCCAACGAGAAGCGCGATCACATGGTC
CTGCTGGAGTTCGTGACCGCCGCCGGGATCACTCTCGGCATGGACGAGCTGTACAAGGCTAGCGGATCAG
GTCAATGTACTAACTACGCTTTGTTGAAGCTTGCCGGCGATGTTGAAAGTAACCCCGGTCCTGGATCCAT
GTCCAGACTGGACAAGAGCAAAGTCATAAACGGCGCTCTGGAATTACTCAATGGAGTCGGTATCGAAGGC
CTGACGACAAGGAAACTCGCTCAAAAGCTGGGAGTTGAGCAGCCTACCCTGTACTGGCACGTGAAGAACA
AGCGGGCCCTGCTCGATGCCCTGCCAATCGAGATGCTGGACAGGCATCATACCCACTTCTGCCCCCTGGA
AGGCGAGTCATGGCAAGACTTTCTGCGGAACAACGCCAAGTCATTCCGCTGTGCTCTCCTCTCACATCGC
GACGGGGCTAAAGTGCATCTCGGCACCCGCCCAACAGAGAAACAGTACGAAACCCTGGAAAATCAGCTCG
CGTTCCTGTGTCAGCAAGGCTTCTCCCTGGAGAACGCACTGTACGCTCTGTCCGCCGTGGGCCACTTTAC
ACTGGGCTGCGTATTGGAGGAACAGGAGCATCAAGTAGCAAAAGAGGAAAGAGAGACACCTACCACCGAT
TCTATGCCCCCACTTCTGAGACAAGCAATTGAGCTGTTCGACCGGCAGGGAGCCGAACCTGCCTTCCTTT
TCGGCCTGGAACTAATCATATGTGGCCTGGAGAAACAGCTAAAGTGCGAAAGCGGCGGGCCGGCCTCGAG
CGAATTCCAGTACCTGCCAGATACAGACGATCGTCACCGGATTGAGGAGAAACGTAAAAGGACATATGAG
ACCTTCAAGAGCATCATGAAGAAGAGTCCTTTCAGCGGACCCACCGACCCCCGGCCTCCACCTCGACGCA
TTGCTGTGCCTTCCCGCAGCTCAGCTTCTGTCCCCAAGCCAGCACCCCAGCCCTATCCCTTTACGTCATC
CCTGAGCACCATCAACTATGATGAGTTTCCCACCATGGTGTTTCCTTCTGGGCAGATCAGCCAGGCCTCG
GCCTTGGCCCCGGCCCCTCCCCAAGTCCTGCCCCAGGCTCCAGCCCCTGCCCCTGCTCCAGCCATGGTAT
CAGCTCTGGCCCAGGCCCCAGCCCCTGTCCCAGTCCTAGCCCCAGGCCCTCCTCAGGCTGTGGCCCCACC
TGCCCCCAAGCCCACCCAGGCTGGGGAAGGAACGCTGTCAGAGGCCCTGCTGCAGCTGCAGTTTGATGAT
GAAGACCTGGGGGCCTTGCTTGGCAACAGCACAGACCCAGCTGTGTTCACAGACCTGGCATCCGTCGACA
ACTCCGAGTTTCAGCAGCTGCTGAACCAGGGCATACCTGTGGCCCCCCACACAACTGAGCCCATGCTGAT
GGAGTACCCTGAGGCTATAACTCGCCTAGTGACAGGGGCCCAGAGGCCCCCCGACCCAGCTCCTGCTCCA
CTGGGGGCCCCGGGGCTCCCCAATGGCCTCCTTTCAGGAGATGAAGACTTCTCCTCCATTGCGGACATGG
ACTTCTCAGCCCTGCTGAGTCAGATCAGCTCCTAAGATCAAGCTTATCGATAATCAACCTCTGGATTACA
AAATTTGTGAAAGATTGACTGGTATTCTTAACTATGTTGCTCCTTTTACGCTATGTGGATACGCTGCTTT
AATGCCTTTGTATCATGCTATTGCTTCCCGTATGGCTTTCATTTTCTCCTCCTTGTATAAATCCTGGTTG
CTGTCTCTTTATGAGGAGTTGTGGCCCGTTGTCAGGCAACGTGGCGTGGTGTGCACTGTGTTTGCTGACG
CAACCCCCACTGGTTGGGGCATTGCCACCACCTGTCAGCTCCTTTCCGGGACTTTCGCTTTCCCCCTCCC
TATTGCCACGGCGGAACTCATCGCCGCCTGCCTTGCCCGCTGCTGGACAGGGGCTCGGCTGTTGGGCACT
GACAATTCCGTGGTGTTGTCGGGGAAATCATCGTCCTTTCCTTGGCTGCTCGCCTGTGTTGCCACCTGGA
TTCTGCGCGGGACGTCCTTCTGCTACGTCCCTTCGGCCCTCAATCCAGCGGACCTTCCTTCCCGCGGCCT
GCTGCCGGCTCTGCGGCCTCTTCCGCGTCTTCGCCTTCGCCCTCAGACGAGTCGGATCTCCCTTTGGGCC
GCCTCCCCGCATCGATACCGTCGACCTCGAGGTTCGCTTTAAGACCAATGACTTACAAGGCAGCTGTAGA
TCTTAGCCACTTTTTAAAAGAAAAGGGGGGACTGGAAGGGCTAATTCACTCCCAACGAAGACAAGATGGG
ATCAATTCACCATGGGAATAACTTCGTATAGCATACATTATACGAAGTTATGCTGCTTTTTGCTTGTACT
GGGTCTCTCTGGTTAGACCAGATCTGAGCCTGGGAGCTCTCTGGCTAACTAGGGAACCCACTGCTTAAGC
CTCAATAAAGCTTGCCTTGAGTGCTTCAAGTAGTGTGTGCCCGTCTGTTGTGTGACTCTGGTAACTAGAG
ATCCCTCAGACCCTTTTAGTCAGTGTGGAAAATCTCTAGCAGCATCTAGTTGAATCGCCAGTGTGTCGAG
CTAGCAGATCTTTTTCCCTCTGCCAAAAATTATGGGGACATCATGAAGCCCCTTGAGCATCTGACTTCTG
GCTAATAAAGGAAATTTATTTTCATTGCAATAGTGTGTTGGAATTTTTTGTGTCTCTCACTCGGAAGGAC
ATATGGGAGGGCAAATCATTTAAAACATCAGAATGAGTATTTGGTTTAGAGTTTGGCAACATATGCCATA
TGCTGGCTGCCATGAACAAAGGTGGCTATAAAGAGGTCATCAGTATATGAAACAGCCCCCTGCTGTCCAT
TCCTTATTCCATAGAAAAGCCTTGACTTGAGGTTAGATTTTTTTTATATTTTGTTTTGTGTTATTTTTTT
CTTTAACATCCCTAAAATTTTCCTTACATGTTTTACTAGCCAGATTTTTCCTCCTCTCCTGACTACTCCC
AGTCATAGCTGTCCCTCTTCTCTTATGAAGATCCCTCGACCTGCAGCCCAAGCTTGGCGTAATCATGGTC
ATAGCTGTTTCCTGTGTGAAATTGTTATCCGCTCACAATTCCACACAACATACGAGCCGGAAGCATAAAG
TGTAAAGCCTGGGGTGCCTAATGAGTGAGCTAACTCACATTAATTGCGTTGCGCTCACTGCCCGCTTTCC
AGTCGGGAAACCTGTCGTGCCAGCGGATCCGCATCTCAATTAGTCAGCAACCATAGTCCCGCCCCTAACT
CCGCCCATCCCGCCCCTAACTCCGCCCAGTTCCGCCCATTCTCCGCCCCATGGCTGACTAATTTTTTTTA
TTTATGCAGAGGCCGAGGCCGCCTCGGCCTCTGAGCTATTCCAGAAGTAGTGAGGAGGCTTTTTTGGAGG
CCTAGGCTTTTGCAAAAAGCTAACTTGTTTATTGCAGCTTATAATGGTTACAAATAAAGCAATAGCATCA
CAAATTTCACAAATAAAGCATTTTTTTCACTGCATTCTAGTTGTGGTTTGTCCAAACTCATCAATGTATC
TTATCATGTCTGGATCCGCTGCATTAATGAATCGGCCAACGCGCGGGGAGAGGCGGTTTGCGTATTGGGC
GCTCTTCCGCTTCCTCGCTCACTGACTCGCTGCGCTCGGTCGTTCGGCTGCGGCGAGCGGTATCAGCTCA
CTCAAAGGCGGTAATACGGTTATCCACAGAATCAGGGGATAACGCAGGAAAGAACATGTGAGCAAAAGGC
CAGCAAAAGGCCAGGAACCGTAAAAAGGCCGCGTTGCTGGCGTTTTTCCATAGGCTCCGCCCCCCTGACG
AGCATCACAAAAATCGACGCTCAAGTCAGAGGTGGCGAAACCCGACAGGACTATAAAGATACCAGGCGTT
TCCCCCTGGAAGCTCCCTCGTGCGCTCTCCTGTTCCGACCCTGCCGCTTACCGGATACCTGTCCGCCTTT
CTCCCTTCGGGAAGCGTGGCGCTTTCTCAATGCTCACGCTGTAGGTATCTCAGTTCGGTGTAGGTCGTTC
GCTCCAAGCTGGGCTGTGTGCACGAACCCCCCGTTCAGCCCGACCGCTGCGCCTTATCCGGTAACTATCG
TCTTGAGTCCAACCCGGTAAGACACGACTTATCGCCACTGGCAGCAGCCACTGGTAACAGGATTAGCAGA
GCGAGGTATGTAGGCGGTGCTACAGAGTTCTTGAAGTGGTGGCCTAACTACGGCTACACTAGAAGGACAG
TATTTGGTATCTGCGCTCTGCTGAAGCCAGTTACCTTCGGAAAAAGAGTTGGTAGCTCTTGATCCGGCAA
ACAAACCACCGCTGGTAGCGGTGGTTTTTTTGTTTGCAAGCAGCAGATTACGCGCAGAAAAAAAGGATCT
CAAGAAGATCCTTTGATCTTTTCTACGGGGTCTGACGCTCAGTGGAACGAAAACTCACGTTAAGGGATTT
TGGTCATGAGATTATCAAAAAGGATCTTCACCTAGATCCTTTTAAATTAAAAATGAAGTTTTAAATCAAT
CTAAAGTATATATGAGTAAACTTGGTCTGACAGTTACCAATGCTTAATCAGTGAGGCACCTATCTCAGCG
ATCTGTCTATTTCGTTCATCCATAGTTGCCTGACTCCCCGTCGTGTAGATAACTACGATACGGGAGGGCT
TACCATCTGGCCCCAGTGCTGCAATGATACCGCGAGACCCACGCTCACCGGCTCCAGATTTATCAGCAAT
AAACCAGCCAGCCGGAAGGGCCGAGCGCAGAAGTGGTCCTGCAACTTTATCCGCCTCCATCCAGTCTATT
AATTGTTGCCGGGAAGCTAGAGTAAGTAGTTCGCCAGTTAATAGTTTGCGCAACGTTGTTGCCATTGCTA
CAGGCATCGTGGTGTCACGCTCGTCGTTTGGTATGGCTTCATTCAGCTCCGGTTCCCAACGATCAAGGCG
AGTTACATGATCCCCCATGTTGTGCAAAAAAGCGGTTAGCTCCTTCGGTCCTCCGATCGTTGTCAGAAGT
AAGTTGGCCGCAGTGTTATCACTCATGGTTATGGCAGCACTGCATAATTCTCTTACTGTCATGCCATCCG
TAAGATGCTTTTCTGTGACTGGTGAGTACTCAACCAAGTCATTCTGAGAATAGTGTATGCGGCGACCGAG
TTGCTCTTGCCCGGCGTCAATACGGGATAATACCGCGCCACATAGCAGAACTTTAAAAGTGCTCATCATT
GGAAAACGTTCTTCGGGGCGAAAACTCTCAAGGATCTTACCGCTGTTGAGATCCAGTTCGATGTAACCCA
CTCGTGCACCCAACTGATCTTCAGCATCTTTTACTTTCACCAGCGTTTCTGGGTGAGCAAAAACAGGAAG
GCAAAATGCCGCAAAAAAGGGAATAAGGGCGACACGGAAATGTTGAATACTCATACTCTTCCTTTTTCAA
TATTATTGAAGCATTTATCAGGGTTATTGTCTCATGAGCGGATACATATTTGAATGTATTTAGAAAAATA
AACAAATAGGGGTTCCGCGCACATTTCCCCGAAAAGTGCCACCTG
