Features (pLannotate 1.2.2; 37 found; start..end, strand, type, name):
     23..41      +  protein_bind   tet operator: bacterial operator O1 for the tetR and tetA genes tetracycline repressor TetR
     64..91      -  promoter       tetR/tetA promoters (fragment): tetR; overlapping promoters for bacterial tetR and tetA
    187..205     +  protein_bind   tet operator: bacterial operator O1 for the tetR and tetA genes tetracycline repressor TetR
    216..259     +  promoter       minimal CaMV 35S promoter (fragment): minimal 35S promoter from cauliflower mosaic virus
    268..288     +  protein_bind   attB1: mutant version of attB; core recombination site for the Gateway® BP reaction BP Clonase™
    294..935     +  CDS            NEUROG3: NGN3_HUMAN - Also known as ATOH5, BHLHA7, NGN3. Experimental evidence at protein level: Swiss-Prot protein existence level 1. Acts as a transcriptional regulator. Together with NKX2-2, initiates transcriptional activation of NEUROD1. Involved in neurogenesis. Also required for the specification of a common precursor of the 4 pancreatic endocrine cell types (By similarity). From Homo sapiens (Human).
    940..964     -  protein_bind   attB2: mutant version of attB; recombination site for the Gateway® BP reaction BP Clonase™
    981..1491    +  promoter       hPGK promoter: human phosphoglycerate kinase 1 promoter
   1513..2229    +  CDS            EGFP: EGFP is a basic (constitutively fluorescent) green fluorescent protein published in 1996, derived from Aequorea victoria. It is reported to be a rapidly-maturing weak dimer with moderate acid sensitivity.
   2311..2934    +  CDS            rtTA3 (fragment): reverse tetracycline transactivator 3 activates expression from Tet-responsive promoters in the presence of doxycycline
   3373..3744    +  CDS            RelA (p65) AD: transcriptional activation domain of human RelA, also known as p65 (O'Shea and Perkins, 2008)
   3770..4358    +  misc_feature   WPRE: woodchuck hepatitis virus posttranscriptional regulatory element
   4366..4485    +  CDS            nef (fragment): NEF_HV1LA - Experimental evidence at protein level: Swiss-Prot protein existence level 1. Extracellular Nef protein targets CD4(+) T-lymphocytes for apoptosis by interacting with CXCR4 surface receptors. From Human immunodeficiency virus type 1 group M subtype B (isolate Lai) (HIV-1).
   4506..4539    +  protein_bind   loxP: Cre-mediated recombination occurs in the 8-bp core sequence (GCATACAT). Cre recombinase
   4559..4739    +  LTR            5' LTR (truncated): truncated 5' long terminal repeat (LTR) from HIV-1
   4842..4897    +  polyA_signal   β-globin poly(A) signal: rabbit β-globin polyadenylation signal (Gil and Proudfoot, 1987)
   5282..5298    -  protein_bind   lac operator: The lac repressor binds to the lac operator to inhibit transcription in E. coli. This inhibition can be relieved by adding lactose or isopropyl-β-D-thiogalactopyranoside (IPTG). lac repressor encoded by lacI
   5306..5336    -  promoter       lac promoter: promoter for the E. coli lac operon
   5351..5372    -  protein_bind   CAP binding site: CAP binding activates transcription in the presence of cAMP. E. coli catabolite activator protein
   5385..5424    -  CDS            lacI (fragment): lac repressor; lacI; The lac repressor binds to the lac operator to inhibit transcription in E. coli. This inhibition can be relieved by adding lactose or isopropyl-β-D-thiogalactopyranoside (IPTG).
   5431..5453    +  promoter       SV40 promoter (fragment): SV40 enhancer and early promoter
   5477..5612    +  rep_origin     SV40 ori: SV40 origin of replication
   5632..5766    +  polyA_signal   SV40 poly(A) signal: SV40 polyadenylation signal
   5768..5822    -  CDS            lacI (fragment): lac repressor; lacI; The lac repressor binds to the lac operator to inhibit transcription in E. coli. This inhibition can be relieved by adding lactose or isopropyl-β-D-thiogalactopyranoside (IPTG).
   6005..6592    -  rep_origin     ori: high-copy-number ColE1/pMB1/pBR322/pUC origin of replication
   6763..7623    -  CDS            AmpR: β-lactamase; bla; confers resistance to ampicillin, carbenicillin, and related antibiotics
   7624..7728    -  promoter       AmpR promoter: bla
   7759..8138    +  enhancer       CMV enhancer: human cytomegalovirus immediate early enhancer
   8140..8397    +  LTR            5' LTR (truncated): truncated 5' long terminal repeat (LTR) from HIV-1
   8444..8569    +  misc_feature   HIV-1 Ψ: packaging signal of human immunodeficiency virus type 1
   8553..8912    +  CDS            HIV-1 gag (fragment): gag protein from human immunodeficiency virus 1; gag
   9061..9178    +  misc_feature   cPPT/CTS: central polypurine tract and central termination sequence of HIV-1
   9321..9404    +  CDS            vif (fragment): VIF_HV1BR - Experimental evidence at protein level: Swiss-Prot protein existence level 1. Counteracts the innate antiviral activity of host APOBEC3F and APOBEC3G. Forms a complex with host APOBEC3F and APOBEC3G thus preventing the entry of these lethally hypermutating enzymes into progeny virions. Recruits an active E3 ubiquitin ligase complex composed of elongin BC, CUL5, and RBX2 to induce polyubiquitination of APOBEC3G and APOBEC3F. In turn, they are directed to the 26S proteasome for degradation. Vif interaction with APOBEC3G also blocks its cytidine deaminase activity in a proteasome-inde
   9538..9771    +  misc_feature   RRE: The Rev response element (RRE) of HIV-1 allows for Rev-dependent mRNA export from the nucleus to the cytoplasm.
  10148..10248   +  CDS            Rev (fragment): human immunodeficiency virus 1 (HIV-1) Rev protein; rev; enhances nuclear export of unspliced and incompletely spliced viral mRNAs
  10275..10295   +  protein_bind   attB4: mutant version of attB; core recombination site for the Gateway® BP reaction BP Clonase™
  10322..10340   +  protein_bind   tet operator: bacterial operator O1 for the tetR and tetA genes tetracycline repressor TetR
>Addgene plasmid #114308 | pCWXPGR-pTF-Ngn3 | addgene full sequence | sequence record 218953 | Addgene NGS Result
GACCCTTCCATAGACATATCCTACTCTATCATTGATAGAGTGACCCTTCCACTAGGTTCACTTTTCTCTA
TCATTGATAGGGAGTGGTAAACAATTGATGGACAAAATCTATCAATGATAGAGAGTGCATGTTACTAGTA
TTGTTCTTCTCTATCATTGATAGTGACTTTGCCTAATCACTTAGCAACTCTATCATTGATAGAGTTCTAG
TATTAGCAAGGCCTTTCCTCTATATAAGGAAGTTCATTTCATTTGGAGAAGATCCCCCAAGTTTGTACAA
AAAAGCAGGCACCATGACGCCTCAACCCTCGGGTGCGCCCACTGTCCAAGTGACCCGTGAGACGGAGCGG
TCCTTCCCCAGAGCCTCGGAAGACGAAGTGACCTGCCCCACGTCCGCCCCGCCCAGCCCCACTCGCACAC
GGGGGAACTGCGCAGAGGCGGAAGAGGGAGGCTGCCGAGGGGCCCCGAGGAAGCTCCGGGCACGGCGCGG
GGGACGCAGCCGGCCTAAGAGCGAGTTGGCACTGAGCAAGCAGCGACGGAGTCGGCGAAAGAAGGCCAAC
GACCGCGAGCGCAATCGAATGCACAACCTCAACTCGGCACTGGACGCCCTGCGCGGTGTCCTGCCCACCT
TCCCAGACGACGCGAAGCTCACCAAGATCGAGACGCTGCGCTTCGCCCACAACTACATCTGGGCGCTGAC
TCAAACGCTGCGCATAGCGGACCACAGCTTGTACGCGCTGGAGCCGCCGGCGCCGCACTGCGGGGAGCTG
GGCAGCCCAGGCGGTTCCCCCGGGGACTGGGGGTCCCTCTACTCCCCAGTCTCCCAGGCTGGCAGCCTGA
GTCCCGCCGCGTCGCTGGAGGAGCGACCCGGGCTGCTGGGGGCCACCTCTTCCGCCTGCTTGAGCCCAGG
CAGTCTGGCTTTCTCAGATTTTCTGTAGAACCCAGCTTTCTTGTACAAAGTGGTGATAATCGAATTCCAC
GGGGTTGGGGTTGCGCCTTTTCCAAGGCAGCCCTGGGTTTGCGCAGGGACGCGGCTGCTCTGGGCGTGGT
TCCGGGAAACGCAGCGGCGCCGACCCTGGGTCTCGCACATTCTTCACGTCCGTTCGCAGCGTCACCCGGA
TCTTCGCCGCTACCCTTGTGGGCCCCCCGGCGACGCTTCCTGCTCCGCCCCTAAGTCGGGAAGGTTCCTT
GCGGTTCGCGGCGTGCCGGACGTGACAAACGGAAGCCGCACGTCTCACTAGTACCCTCGCAGACGGACAG
CGCCAGGGAGCAATGGCAGCGCGCCGACCGCGATGGGCTGTGGCCAATAGCGGCTGCTCAGCAGGGCGCG
CCGAGAGCAGCGGCCGGGAAGGGGCGGTGCGGGAGGCGGGGTGTGGGGCGGTAGTGTGGGCCCTGTTCCT
GCCCGCGCGGTGTTCCGCATTCTGCAAGCCTCCGGAGCGCACGTCGGCAGTCGGCTCCCTCGTTGACCGA
ATCACCGACCTCTCTCCCCAGGGGGATCCACCGGTCGCCACCATGGTGAGCAAGGGCGAGGAGCTGTTCA
CCGGGGTGGTGCCCATCCTGGTCGAGCTGGACGGCGACGTAAACGGCCACAAGTTCAGCGTGTCCGGCGA
GGGCGAGGGCGATGCCACCTACGGCAAGCTGACCCTGAAGTTCATCTGCACCACCGGCAAGCTGCCCGTG
CCCTGGCCCACCCTCGTGACCACCCTGACCTACGGCGTGCAGTGCTTCAGCCGCTACCCCGACCACATGA
AGCAGCACGACTTCTTCAAGTCCGCCATGCCCGAAGGCTACGTCCAGGAGCGCACCATCTTCTTCAAGGA
CGACGGCAACTACAAGACCCGCGCCGAGGTGAAGTTCGAGGGCGACACCCTGGTGAACCGCATCGAGCTG
AAGGGCATCGACTTCAAGGAGGACGGCAACATCCTGGGGCACAAGCTGGAGTACAACTACAACAGCCACA
ACGTCTATATCATGGCCGACAAGCAGAAGAACGGCATCAAGGTGAACTTCAAGATCCGCCACAACATCGA
GGACGGCAGCGTGCAGCTCGCCGACCACTACCAGCAGAACACCCCCATCGGCGACGGCCCCGTGCTGCTG
CCCGACAACCACTACCTGAGCACCCAGTCCGCCCTGAGCAAAGACCCCAACGAGAAGCGCGATCACATGG
TCCTGCTGGAGTTCGTGACCGCCGCCGGGATCACTCTCGGCATGGACGAGCTGTACAAGGCTAGCGGATC
AGGTCAATGTACTAACTACGCTTTGTTGAAGCTTGCCGGCGATGTTGAAAGTAACCCCGGTCCTGGATCC
ATGTCCAGACTGGACAAGAGCAAAGTCATAAACGGCGCTCTGGAATTACTCAATGGAGTCGGTATCGAAG
GCCTGACGACAAGGAAACTCGCTCAAAAGCTGGGAGTTGAGCAGCCTACCCTGTACTGGCACGTGAAGAA
CAAGCGGGCCCTGCTCGATGCCCTGCCAATCGAGATGCTGGACAGGCATCATACCCACTTCTGCCCCCTG
GAAGGCGAGTCATGGCAAGACTTTCTGCGGAACAACGCCAAGTCATTCCGCTGTGCTCTCCTCTCACATC
GCGACGGGGCTAAAGTGCATCTCGGCACCCGCCCAACAGAGAAACAGTACGAAACCCTGGAAAATCAGCT
CGCGTTCCTGTGTCAGCAAGGCTTCTCCCTGGAGAACGCACTGTACGCTCTGTCCGCCGTGGGCCACTTT
ACACTGGGCTGCGTATTGGAGGAACAGGAGCATCAAGTAGCAAAAGAGGAAAGAGAGACACCTACCACCG
ATTCTATGCCCCCACTTCTGAGACAAGCAATTGAGCTGTTCGACCGGCAGGGAGCCGAACCTGCCTTCCT
TTTCGGCCTGGAACTAATCATATGTGGCCTGGAGAAACAGCTAAAGTGCGAAAGCGGCGGGCCGGCCTCG
AGCGAATTCCAGTACCTGCCAGATACAGACGATCGTCACCGGATTGAGGAGAAACGTAAAAGGACATATG
AGACCTTCAAGAGCATCATGAAGAAGAGTCCTTTCAGCGGACCCACCGACCCCCGGCCTCCACCTCGACG
CATTGCTGTGCCTTCCCGCAGCTCAGCTTCTGTCCCCAAGCCAGCACCCCAGCCCTATCCCTTTACGTCA
TCCCTGAGCACCATCAACTATGATGAGTTTCCCACCATGGTGTTTCCTTCTGGGCAGATCAGCCAGGCCT
CGGCCTTGGCCCCGGCCCCTCCCCAAGTCCTGCCCCAGGCTCCAGCCCCTGCCCCTGCTCCAGCCATGGT
ATCAGCTCTGGCCCAGGCCCCAGCCCCTGTCCCAGTCCTAGCCCCAGGCCCTCCTCAGGCTGTGGCCCCA
CCTGCCCCCAAGCCCACCCAGGCTGGGGAAGGAACGCTGTCAGAGGCCCTGCTGCAGCTGCAGTTTGATG
ATGAAGACCTGGGGGCCTTGCTTGGCAACAGCACAGACCCAGCTGTGTTCACAGACCTGGCATCCGTCGA
CAACTCCGAGTTTCAGCAGCTGCTGAACCAGGGCATACCTGTGGCCCCCCACACAACTGAGCCCATGCTG
ATGGAGTACCCTGAGGCTATAACTCGCCTAGTGACAGGGGCCCAGAGGCCCCCCGACCCAGCTCCTGCTC
CACTGGGGGCCCCGGGGCTCCCCAATGGCCTCCTTTCAGGAGATGAAGACTTCTCCTCCATTGCGGACAT
GGACTTCTCAGCCCTGCTGAGTCAGATCAGCTCCTAAAGATCTGATCAAGCTTATCGATAATCAACCTCT
GGATTACAAAATTTGTGAAAGATTGACTGGTATTCTTAACTATGTTGCTCCTTTTACGCTATGTGGATAC
GCTGCTTTAATGCCTTTGTATCATGCTATTGCTTCCCGTATGGCTTTCATTTTCTCCTCCTTGTATAAAT
CCTGGTTGCTGTCTCTTTATGAGGAGTTGTGGCCCGTTGTCAGGCAACGTGGCGTGGTGTGCACTGTGTT
TGCTGACGCAACCCCCACTGGTTGGGGCATTGCCACCACCTGTCAGCTCCTTTCCGGGACTTTCGCTTTC
CCCCTCCCTATTGCCACGGCGGAACTCATCGCCGCCTGCCTTGCCCGCTGCTGGACAGGGGCTCGGCTGT
TGGGCACTGACAATTCCGTGGTGTTGTCGGGGAAATCATCGTCCTTTCCTTGGCTGCTCGCCTGTGTTGC
CACCTGGATTCTGCGCGGGACGTCCTTCTGCTACGTCCCTTCGGCCCTCAATCCAGCGGACCTTCCTTCC
CGCGGCCTGCTGCCGGCTCTGCGGCCTCTTCCGCGTCTTCGCCTTCGCCCTCAGACGAGTCGGATCTCCC
TTTGGGCCGCCTCCCCGCATCGATACCGTCGACCTCGAGGTTCGCTTTAAGACCAATGACTTACAAGGCA
GCTGTAGATCTTAGCCACTTTTTAAAAGAAAAGGGGGGACTGGAAGGGCTAATTCACTCCCAACGAAGAC
AAGATGGGATCAATTCACCATGGGAATAACTTCGTATAGCATACATTATACGAAGTTATGCTGCTTTTTG
CTTGTACTGGGTCTCTCTGGTTAGACCAGATCTGAGCCTGGGAGCTCTCTGGCTAACTAGGGAACCCACT
GCTTAAGCCTCAATAAAGCTTGCCTTGAGTGCTTCAAGTAGTGTGTGCCCGTCTGTTGTGTGACTCTGGT
AACTAGAGATCCCTCAGACCCTTTTAGTCAGTGTGGAAAATCTCTAGCAGCATCTAGTTGAATCGCCAGT
GTGTCGAGCTAGCAGATCTTTTTCCCTCTGCCAAAAATTATGGGGACATCATGAAGCCCCTTGAGCATCT
GACTTCTGGCTAATAAAGGAAATTTATTTTCATTGCAATAGTGTGTTGGAATTTTTTGTGTCTCTCACTC
GGAAGGACATATGGGAGGGCAAATCATTTAAAACATCAGAATGAGTATTTGGTTTAGAGTTTGGCAACAT
ATGCCCATATGCTGGCTGCCATGAACAAAGGTTGGCTATAAAGAGGTCATCAGTATATGAAACAGCCCCC
TGCTGTCCATTCCTTATTCCATAGAAAAGCCTTGACTTGAGGTTAGATTTTTTTTATATTTTGTTTTGTG
TTATTTTTTTCTTTAACATCCCTAAAATTTTCCTTACATGTTTTACTAGCCAGATTTTTCCTCCTCTCCT
GACTACTCCCAGTCATAGCTGTCCCTCTTCTCTTATGGAGATCCCTCGACCTGCAGCCCAAGCTTGGCGT
AATCATGGTCATAGCTGTTTCCTGTGTGAAATTGTTATCCGCTCACAATTCCACACAACATACGAGCCGG
AAGCATAAAGTGTAAAGCCTGGGGTGCCTAATGAGTGAGCTAACTCACATTAATTGCGTTGCGCTCACTG
CCCGCTTTCCAGTCGGGAAACCTGTCGTGCCAGCGGATCCGCATCTCAATTAGTCAGCAACCATAGTCCC
GCCCCTAACTCCGCCCATCCCGCCCCTAACTCCGCCCAGTTCCGCCCATTCTCCGCCCCATGGCTGACTA
ATTTTTTTTATTTATGCAGAGGCCGAGGCCGCCTCGGCCTCTGAGCTATTCCAGAAGTAGTGAGGAGGCT
TTTTTGGAGGCCTAGGCTTTTGCAAAAAGCTAACTTGTTTATTGCAGCTTATAATGGTTACAAATAAAGC
AATAGCATCACAAATTTCACAAATAAAGCATTTTTTTCACTGCATTCTAGTTGTGGTTTGTCCAAACTCA
TCAATGTATCTTATCATGTCTGGATCCGCTGCATTAATGAATCGGCCAACGCGCGGGGAGAGGCGGTTTG
CGTATTGGGCGCTCTTCCGCTTCCTCGCTCACTGACTCGCTGCGCTCGGTCGTTCGGCTGCGGCGAGCGG
TATCAGCTCACTCAAAGGCGGTAATACGGTTATCCACAGAATCAGGGGATAACGCAGGAAAGAACATGTG
AGCAAAAGGCCAGCAAAAGGCCAGGAACCGTAAAAAGGCCGCGTTGCTGGCGTTTTTCCATAGGCTCCGC
CCCCCTGACGAGCATCACAAAAATCGACGCTCAAGTCAGAGGTGGCGAAACCCGACAGGACTATAAAGAT
ACCAGGCGTTTCCCCCTGGAAGCTCCCTCGTGCGCTCTCCTGTTCCGACCCTGCCGCTTACGGATACCTG
TCCGCCTTTCTCCCTTCGGGAAGCGTGGCGCTTTCTCATAGCTCACGCTGTAGGTATCTCAGTTCGGTGT
AGGTCGTTCGCTCCAAGCTGGGCTGTGTGCACGAACCCCCCGTTCAGCCCGACCGCTGCGCCTTATCCGG
TAACTATCGTCTTGAGTCCAACCCGGTAAGACACGACTTATCGCCACTGGCAGCAGCCACTGGTAACAGG
ATTAGCAGAGCGAGGTATGTAGGCGGTGCTACAGAGTTCTTGAAGTGGTGGCCTAACTACGGCTACACTA
GAAGAACAGTATTTGGTATCTGCGCTCTGCTGAAGCCAGTTACCTTCGGAAAAAGAGTTGGTAGCTCTTG
ATCCGGCAAACAAACCACCGCTGGTAGCGGTGGTTTTTTTGTTTGCAAGCAGCAGATTACGCGCAGAAAA
AAAGGATCTCAAGAAGATCCTTTGATCTTTTCTACGGGGTCTGACGCTCAGTGGAACGAAAACTCACGTT
AAGGGATTTTGGTCATGAGATTATCAAAAAGGATCTTCACCTAGATCCTTTTAAATTAAAAATGAAGTTT
TAAATCAATCTAAAGTATATATGAGTAAACTTGGTCTGACAGTTACCAATGCTTAATCAGTGAGGCACCT
ATCTCAGCGATCTGTCTATTTCGTTCATCCATAGTTGCCTGACTCCCCGTCGTGTAGATAACTACGATAC
GGGAGGGCTTACCATCTGGCCCCAGTGCTGCAATGATACCGCGAGACCCACGCTCACCGGCTCCAGATTT
ATCAGCAATAAACCAGCCAGCCGGAAGGGCCGAGCGCAGAAGTGGTCCTGCAACTTTATCCGCCTCCATC
CAGTCTATTAATTGTTGCCGGGAAGCTAGAGTAAGTAGTTCGCCAGTTAATAGTTTGCGCAACGTTGTTG
CCATTGCTACAGGCATCGTGGTGTCACGCTCGTCGTTTGGTATGGCTTCATTCAGCTCCGGTTCCCAACG
ATCAAGGCGAGTTACATGATCCCCCATGTTGTGCAAAAAAGCGGTTAGCTCCTTCGGTCCTCCGATCGTT
GTCAGAAGTAAGTTGGCCGCAGTGTTATCACTCATGGTTATGGCAGCACTGCATAATTCTCTTACTGTCA
TGCCATCCGTAAGATGCTTTTCTGTGACTGGTGAGTACTCAACCAAGTCATTCTGAGAATAGTGTATGCG
GCGACCGAGTTGCTCTTGCCCGGCGTCAATACGGGATAATACCGCGCCACATAGCAGAACTTTAAAAGTG
CTCATCATTGGAAAACGTTCTTCGGGGCGAAAACTCTCAAGGATCTTACCGCTGTTGAGATCCAGTTCGA
TGTAACCCACTCGTGCACCCAACTGATCTTCAGCATCTTTTACTTTCACCAGCGTTTCTGGGTGAGCAAA
AACAGGAAGGCAAAATGCCGCAAAAAAGGGAATAAGGGCGACACGGAAATGTTGAATACTCATACTCTTC
CTTTTTCAATATTATTGAAGCATTTATCAGGGTTATTGTCTCATGAGCGGATACATATTTGAATGTATTT
AGAAAAATAAACAAATAGGGGTTCCGCGCACATTTCCCCGAAAAGTGCCACCTGGGTCGACATTGATTAT
TGACTAGTTATTAATAGTAATCAATTACGGGGTCATTAGTTCATAGCCCATATATGGAGTTCCGCGTTAC
ATAACTTACGGTAAATGGCCCGCCTGGCTGACCGCCCAACGACCCCCGCCCATTGACGTCAATAATGACG
TATGTTCCCATAGTAACGCCAATAGGGACTTTCCATTGACGTCAATGGGTGGAGTATTTACGGTAAACTG
CCCACTTGGCAGTACATCAAGTGTATCATATGCCAAGTACGCCCCCTATTGACGTCAATGACGGTAAATG
GCCCGCCTGGCATTATGCCCAGTACATGACCTTATGGGACTTTCCTACTTGGCAGTACATCTACGTATTA
GTCATCGCTATTACCATGGGAGGCGTGGCCTGGGCGGGACTGGGGAGTGGCGAGCCCTCAGATCCTGCAT
ATAAGCAGCTGCTTTTTGCCTGTACTGGGTCTCTCTGGTTAGACCAGATCTGAGCCTGGGAGCTCTCTGG
CTAACTAGGGAACCCACTGCTTAAGCCTCAATAAAGCTTGCCTTGAGTGCTTCAAGTAGTGTGTGCCCGT
CTGTTGTGTGACTCTGGTAACTAGAGATCCCTCAGACCCTTTTAGTCAGTGTGGAAAATCTCTAGCAGTG
GCGCCCGAACAGGGACTTGAAAGCGAAAGGGAAACCAGAGGAGCTCTCTCGACGCAGGACTCGGCTTGCT
GAAGCGCGCACGGCAAGAGGCGAGGGGCGGCGACTGGTGAGTACGCCAAAAATTTTGACTAGCGGAGGCT
AGAAGGAGAGAGATGGGTGCGAGAGCGTCAGTATTAAGCGGGGGAGAATTAGATCGCGATGGGAAAAAAT
TCGGTTAAGGCCAGGGGGAAAGAAAAAATATAAATTAAAACATATAGTATGGGCAAGCAGGGAGCTAGAA
CGATTCGCAGTTAATACTGGCCTGTTAGAAACATCAGAAGGCTGTAGACAAATACTGGGACAGCTACAAC
CATCCCTTCAGACAGGATCAGAAGAACTTAGATCATTATATAATACAGTAGCAACCCTCTATTGTGTGCA
TCAAAGGATAGAGATAAAAGACACCAAGGAAGCTTTAGACAAGATAGAGGAAGAGCAAAACAAAAGTAAG
AAAAAAGCACAGCAAGCAGCAGGATCTTCAGACCTGGAAATTCCCTACAATCCCCAAAGTCAAGGAGTAG
TAGAATCTATGAATAAAGAATTAAAGAAAATTATAGGACAGGTAAGAGATCAGGCTGAACATCTTAAGAC
AGCAGTACAAATGGCAGTATTCATCCACAATTTTAAAAGAAAAGGGGGGATTGGGGGGTACAGTGCAGGG
GAAAGAATAGTAGACATAATAGCAACAGACATACAAACTAAAGAATTACAAAAACAAATTACAAAAATTC
AAAATTTTCGGGTTTATTACAGGGACAGCAGAAATCCACTTTGGAAAGGACCAGCAAAGCTCCTCTGGAA
AGGTGAAGGGGCAGTAGTAATACAAGATAATAGTGACATAAAAGTAGTGCCAAGAAGAAAAGCAAAGATC
ATTAGGGATTATGGAAAACAGATGGCAGGTGATGATTGTGTGGCAAGTAGACAGGATGAGGATTAGAACA
TGGAAAAGTTTAGTAAAACACCATAAGGAGGAGATATGAGGGACAATTGGAGAAGTGAATTATATAAATA
TAAAGTAGTAAAAATTGAACCATTAGGAGTAGCACCCACCAAGGCAAAGAGAAGAGTGGTGCAGAGAGAA
AAAAGAGCAGTGGGAATAGGAGCTTTGTTCCTTGGGTTCTTGGGAGCAGCAGGAAGCACTATGGGCGCAG
CGTCAATGACGCTGACGGTACAGGCCAGACAATTATTGTCTGGTATAGTGCAGCAGCAGAACAATTTGCT
GAGGGCTATTGAGGCGCAACAGCATCTGTTGCAACTCACAGTCTGGGGCATCAAGCAGCTCCAGGCAAGA
ATCCTGGCTGTGGAAAGATACCTAAAGGATCAACAGCTCCTGGGGATTTGGGGTTGCTCTGGAAAACTCA
TTTGCACCACTGCTGTGCCTTGGAATGCTAGTTGGAGTAATAAATCTCTGGAACAGATTTGGAATCACAC
GACCTGGATGGAGTGGGACAGAGAAATTAACAATTACACAAGCTTAATACACTCCTTAATTGAAGAATCG
CAAAACCAGCAAGAAAAGAATGAACAAGAATTATTGGAATTAGATAAATGGGCAAGTTTGTGGAATTGGT
TTAACATAACAAATTGGCTGTGGTATATAAAATTATTCATAATGATAGTAGGAGGCTTGGTAGGTTTAAG
AATAGTTTTTGCTGTACTTTCTATAGTGAATAGAGTTAGGCAGGGATATTCACCATTATCGTTTCAGACC
CACCTCCCAACCCCGAGGGGACCCGACAGGCCCGAAGGAATAGAAGAAGAAGGTGGAGAGAGAGACAGAG
ACAGATCCATTCGATTAGTGAACGGATCTCGACGGTATCTAGTGATTATCGGATCAACTTTGTATAGAAA
AGTTGGGTACAACTCCCACTAGACATATCCTACTCTATCATTGATAGAGT
